>Addgene plasmid #127696 | pTRIPZ shNS | addgene full sequence | sequence record 261745 | Addgene NGS Result
TGGAAGGGCTAATTCACTCCCAAAGAAGACAAGATATCCTTGATCTGTGGATCTACCACACACAAGGCTA
CTTCCCTGATTAGCAGAACTACACACCAGGGCCAGGGGTCAGATATCCACTGACCTTTGGATGGTGCTAC
AAGCTAGTACCAGTTGAGCCAGATAAGGTAGAAGAGGCCAATAAAGGAGAGAACACCAGCTTGTTACACC
CTGTGAGCCTGCATGGGATGGATGACCCGGAGAGAGAAGTGTTAGAGTGGAGGTTTGACAGCCGCCTAGC
ATTTCATCACGTGGCCCGAGAGCTGCATCCGGAGTACTTCAAGAACTGCTGATATCGAGCTTGCTACAAG
GGACTTTCCGCTGGGGACTTTCCAGGGAGGCGTGGCCTGGGCGGGACTGGGGAGTGGCGAGCCCTCAGAT
CCTGCATATAAGCAGCTGCTTTTTGCCTGTACTGGGTCTCTCTGGTTAGACCAGATCTGAGCCTGGGAGC
TCTCTGGCTAACTAGGGAACCCACTGCTTAAGCCTCAATAAAGCTTGCCTTGAGTGCTTCAAGTAGTGTG
TGCCCGTCTGTTGTGTGACTCTGGTAACTAGAGATCCCTCAGACCCTTTTAGTCAGTGTGGAAAATCTCT
AGCAGTGGCGCCCGAACAGGGACTTGAAAGCGAAAGGGAAACCAGAGGAGCTCTCTCGACGCAGGACTCG
GCTTGCTGAAGCGCGCACGGCAAGAGGCGAGGGGCGGCGACTGGTGAGTACGCCAAAAATTTTGACTAGC
GGAGGCTAGAAGGAGAGAGATGGGTGCGAGAGCGTCAGTATTAAGCGGGGGAGAATTAGATCGCGATGGG
AAAAAATTCGGTTAAGGCCAGGGGGAAAGAAAAAATATAAATTAAAACATATAGTATGGGCAAGCAGGGA
GCTAGAACGATTCGCAGTTAATCCTGGCCTGTTAGAAACATCAGAAGGCTGTAGACAAATACTGGGACAG
CTACAACCATCCCTTCAGACAGGATCAGAAGAACTTAGATCATTATATAATACAGTAGCAACCCTCTATT
GTGTGCATCAAAGGATAGAGATAAAAGACACCAAGGAAGCTTTAGACAAGATAGAGGAAGAGCAAAACAA
AAGTAAGACCACCGCACAGCAAGCGGCCGGCCGCTGATCTTCAGACCTGGAGGAGGAGATATGAGGGACA
ATTGGAGAAGTGAATTATATAAATATAAAGTAGTAAAAATTGAACCATTAGGAGTAGCACCCACCAAGGC
AAAGAGAAGAGTGGTGCAGAGAGAAAAAAGAGCAGTGGGAATAGGAGCTTTGTTCCTTGGGTTCTTGGGA
GCAGCAGGAAGCACTATGGGCGCAGCGTCAATGACGCTGACGGTACAGGCCAGACAATTATTGTCTGGTA
TAGTGCAGCAGCAGAACAATTTGCTGAGGGCTATTGAGGCGCAACAGCATCTGTTGCAACTCACAGTCTG
GGGCATCAAGCAGCTCCAGGCAAGAATCCTGGCTGTGGAAAGATACCTAAAGGATCAACAGCTCCTGGGG
ATTTGGGGTTGCTCTGGAAAACTCATTTGCACCACTGCTGTGCCTTGGAATGCTAGTTGGAGTAATAAAT
CTCTGGAACAGATTTGGAATCACACGACCTGGATGGAGTGGGACAGAGAAATTAACAATTACACAAGCTT
AATACACTCCTTAATTGAAGAATCGCAAAACCAGCAAGAAAAGAATGAACAAGAATTATTGGAATTAGAT
AAATGGGCAAGTTTGTGGAATTGGTTTAACATAACAAATTGGCTGTGGTATATAAAATTATTCATAATGA
TAGTAGGAGGCTTGGTAGGTTTAAGAATAGTTTTTGCTGTACTTTCTATAGTGAATAGAGTTAGGCAGGG
ATATTCACCATTATCGTTTCAGACCCACCTCCCAACCCCGAGGGGACCCGACAGGCCCGAAGGAATAGAA
GAAGAAGGTGGAGAGAGAGACAGAGACAGATCCATTCGATTAGTGAACGGATCGGCACTGCGTGCGCCAA
TTCTGCAGACAAATGGCAGTATTCATCCACAATTTTAAAAGAAAAGGGGGGATTGGGGGGTACAGTGCAG
GGGAAAGAATAGTAGACATAATAGCAACAGACATACAAACTAAAGAATTACAAAAACAAATTACAAAAAT
TCAAAATTTTCGGGTTTATTACAGGGACAGCAGAGATCCAGTTTGGTTAGTACCGGGCCCGCTCTAGTCC
GGAATCAGTCCTGCTCCTCGGCCACGAAGTGCACGCAGTTGCCGGCCGGGTCGCGCAGGGCGAACTCCCG
CCCCCACGGCTGCTCGCCGATCTCGGTCATGGCCGGCCCGGAGGCGTCCCGGAAGTTCGTGGACACGACC
TCCGACCACTCGGCGTACAGCTCGTCCAGGCCGCGCACCCACACCCAGGCCAGGGTGTTGTCCGGCACCA
CCTGGTCCTGGACCGCGCTGATGAACAGGGTCACGTCGTCCCGGACCACACCGGCGAAGTCGTCCTCCAC
GAAGTCCCGGGAGAACCCGAGCCGGTCGGTCCAGAACTCGACCGCTCCGGCGACGTCGCGCGCGGTGAGC
ACCGGAACGGCACTGGTCAACTTGGCCATGGTGGCCCTCCTATAGTGAGTCGTATTATACTATGCCGATA
TACTATGCCGATGATTAATTGTCAACACGTGCTGCAGGTCCGAGGTTCTAGACGAGTTTACTCCCTATCA
GTGATAGAGAACGATGTCGAGTTTACTCCCTATCAGTGATAGAGAACGTATGTCGAGTTTACTCCCTATC
AGTGATAGAGAACGTATGTCGAGTTTACTCCCTATCAGTGATAGAGAACGTATGTCGAGTTTATCCCTAT
CAGTGATAGAGAACGTATGTCGAGTTTACTCCCTATCAGTGATAGAGAACGTATGTCGAGGTAGGCGTGT
ACGGTGGGAGGCCTATATAAGCAGAGCTCGTTTAGTGAACCGTCAGATCGCACCGGTCGCCACCATGAGC
GAGCTGATCAAGGAGAACATGCACATGAAGCTGTACATGGAGGGCACCGTGAACAACCACCACTTCAAGT
GCACATCCGAGGGCGAAGGCAAGCCCTACGAGGGCACCCAGACCATGAAGATCAAGGTGGTCGAGGGCGG
CCCTCTCCCCTTCGCCTTCGACATCCTGGCTACCAGCTTCATGTACGGCAGCAAAGCCTTCATCAACCAC
ACCCAGGGCATCCCCGACTTCTTTAAGCAGTCCTTCCCTGAGGGCTTCACATGGGAGAGAATCACCACAT
ACGAAGACGGGGGCGTGCTGACCGCTACCCAGGACACCAGCTTCCAGAACGGCTGCATCATCTACAACGT
CAAGATCAACGGGGTGAACTTCCCATCCAACGGCCCTGTGATGCAGAAGAAAACACGCGGCTGGGAGGCC
AACACCGAGATGCTGTACCCCGCTGACGGCGGCCTGAGAGGCCACAGCCAGATGGCCCTGAAGCTCGTGG
GCGGGGGCTACCTGCACTGCTCCTTCAAGACCACATACAGATCCAAGAAACCCGCTAAGAACCTCAAGAT
GCCCGGCTTCCACTTCGTGGACCACAGACTGGAAAGAATCAAGGAGGCCGACAAAGAGACCTACGTCGAG
CAGCACGAGATGGCTGTGGCCAAGTACTGCGACCTCCCTAGCAAACTGGGGCACAGATAATCGATAGTTT
GTTTGAATGAGGCTTCAGTACTTTACAGAATCGTTGCCTGCACATCTTGGAAACACTTGCTGGGATTACT
TCTTCAGGTTAACCCAACAGAAGGCTCGAGAAGGTATATTGCTGTTGACAGTGAGCGAAATTCTCCGAAC
GTGTCACGTTAGTGAAGCCACAGATGTAACGTGACACGTTCGGAGAATTATGCCTACTGCCTCGGAATTC
AAGGGGCTACTTTAGGAGCAATTATCTTGTTTACTAAAACTGAATACCTTGCTATCTCTTTGATACATTT
TTACAAAGCTGAATTAAAATGGTATAAATTAAATCACTTTTTTCAATTGGAAGACTAATGCGGCCGGCCA
TTACTCCGTCTCGTGTCTTGTTGCATATGTCTGCTGGTTTGTTTGATGTTGTTTGCGGGCGGGCCCTATA
GTGAGTCGTATTACCTAGGACGCGTGGCCTCCGCGCCGGGTTTTGGCGCCTCCCGCGGGCGCCCCCCTCC
TCACGGCGAGCGCTGCCACGTCAGACGAAGGGCGCAGCGAGCGTCCTGATCCTTCCGCCCGGACGCTCAG
GACAGCGGCCCGCTGCTCATAAGACTCGGCCTTAGAACCCCAGTATCAGCAGAAGGACATTTTAGGACGG
GACTTGGGTGACTCTAGGGCACTGGTTTTCTTTCCAGAGAGCGGAACAGGCGAGGAAAAGTAGTCCCTTC
TCGGCGATTCTGCGGAGGGATCTCCGTGGGGCGGTGAACGCCGATGATTATATAAGGACGCGCCGGGTGT
GGCACAGCTAGTTCCGTCGCAGCCGGGATTTGGGTCGCGGTTCTTGTTTGTGGATCGCTGTGATCGTCAC
TTGGTGAGTAGCGGGCTGCTGGGCTGGCCGGGGCTTTCGTGGCCGCCGGGCCGCTCGGTGGGACGGAAGC
GTGTGGAGAGACCGCCAAGGGCTGTAGTCTGGGTCCGCGAGCAAGGTTGCCCTGAACTGGGGGTTGGGGG
GAGCGCAGCAAAATGGCGGCTGTTCCCGAGTCTTGAATGGAAGACGCTTGTGAGGCGGGCTGTGAGGTCG
TTGAAACAAGGTGGGGGGCATGGTGGGCGGCAAGAACCCAAGGTCTTGAGGCCTTCGCTAATGCGGGAAA
GCTCTTATTCGGGTGAGATGGGCTGGGGCACCATCTGGGGACCCTGACGTGAAGTTTGTCACTGACTGGA
GAACTCGGTTTGTCGTCTGTTGCGGGGGCGGCAGTTATGGCGGTGCCGTTGGGCAGTGCACCCGTACCTT
TGGGAGCGCGCGCCCTCGTCGTGTCGTGACGTCACCCGTTCTGTTGGCTTATAATGCAGGGTGGGGCCAC
CTGCCGGTAGGTGTGCGGTAGGCTTTTCTCCGTCGCAGGACGCAGGGTTCGGGCCTAGGGTAGGCTCTCC
TGAATCGACAGGCGCCGGACCTCTGGTGAGGGGAGGGATAAGTGAGGCGTCAGTTTCTTTGGTCGGTTTT
ATGTACCTATCTTCTTAAGTAGCTGAAGCTCCGGTTTTGAACTATGCGCTCGGGGTTGGCGAGTGTGTTT
TGTGAAGTTTTTTAGGCACCTTTTGAAATGTAATCATTTGGGTCAATATGTAATTTTCAGTGTTAGACTA
GTAAATTGTCCGCTAAATTCTGGCCGTTTTTGGCTTTTTTGTTAGACGCTAGCGGATCCATAACTTCGTA
TAGTATACATTATACGAAGTTATGCCACCATGTCTAGGCTGGACAAGAGCAAAGTCATAAACGGAGCTCT
GGAATTACTCAATGGTGTCGGTATCGAAGGCCTGACGACAAGGAAACTCGCTCAAAAGCTGGGAGTTGAG
CAGCCTACCCTGTACTGGCACGTGAAGAACAAGCGGGCCCTGCTCGATGCCCTGCCAATCGAGATGCTGG
ACAGGCATCATACCCACTTCTGCCCCCTGGAAGGCGAGTCATGGCAAGACTTTCTGCGGAACAACGCCAA
GTCATACCGCTGTGCTCTCCTCTCACATCGCGACGGGGCTAAAGTGCATCTCGGCACCCGCCCAACAGAG
AAACAGTACGAAACCCTGGAAAATCAGCTCGCGTTCCTGTGTCAGCAAGGCTTCTCCCTGGAGAACGCAC
TGTACGCTCTGTCCGCCGTGGGCCACTTTACACTGGGCTGCGTATTGGAGGAACAGGAGCATCAAGTAGC
AAAAGAGGAAAGAGAGACACCTACCACCGATTCTATGCCCCCACTTCTGAGACAAGCAATTGAGCTGTTC
GACCGGCAGGGAGCCGAACCTGCCTTCCTTTTCGGCCTGGAACTAATCATATGTGGCCTGGAGAAACAGC
TAAAGTGCGAAAGCGGCGGGCCGACCGACGCCCTTGACGATTTTGACTTAGACATGCTCCCAGCCGATGC
CCTTGACGATTTTGACCTTGACATGCTCCCCGGGTAAATAACTTCGTATAGTATACATTATACGAAGTTA
TGGATCCGCGGCCGCAAATTCCGCCCCTCTCCCTCCCCCCCCCCTAACGTTACTGGCCGAAGCCGCTTGG
AATAAGGCCGGTGTGCGTTTGTCTATATGTTATTTTCCACCATATTGCCGTCTTTTGGCAATGTGAGGGC
CCGGAAACCTGGCCCTGTCTTCTTGACGAGCATTCCTAGGGGTCTTTCCCCTCTCGCCAAAGGAATGCAA
GGTCTGTTGAATGTCGTGAAGGAAGCAGTTCCTCTGGAAGCTTCTTGAAGACAAACAACGTCTGTAGCGA
CCCTTTGCAGGCAGCGGAACCCCCCACCTGGCGACAGGTGCCTCTGCGGCCAAAAGCCACGTGTATAAGA
TACACCTGCAAAGGCGGCACAACCCCAGTGCCACGTTGTGAGTTGGATAGTTGTGGAAAGAGTCAAATGG
CTCTCCTCAAGCGTATTCAACAAGGGGCTGAAGGATGCCCAGAAGGTACCCCATTGTATGGGATCTGATC
TGGGGCCTCGGTGCACATGCTTTACATGTGTTTAGTCGAGGTTAAAAAAACGTCTAGGCCCCCCGAACCA
CGGGGACGTGGTTTTCCTTTGAAAAACACGATAATACCATGGCCACCGAGTACAAGCCCACGGTGCGCCT
CGCCACCCGCGACGACGTCCCCCGGGCCGTACGCACCCTCGCCGCCGCGTTCGCCGACTACCCCGCCACG
CGCCACACCGTCGACCCGGACCGCCACATCGAGCGGGTCACCGAGCTGCAAGAACTCTTCCTCACGCGCG
TCGGGCTCGACATCGGCAAGGTGTGGGTCGCGGACGACGGCGCCGCGGTGGCGGTCTGGACCACGCCGGA
GAGCGTCGAAGCGGGGGCGGTGTTCGCCGAGATCGGCTCGCGCATGGCCGAGTTGAGCGGTTCCCGGCTG
GCCGCGCAGCAACAGATGGAAGGCCTCCTGGCGCCGCACCGGCCCAAGGAGCCCGCGTGGTTCCTGGCCA
CCGTCGGCGTCTCGCCCGACCACCAGGGCAAGGGTCTGGGCAGCGCCGTCGTGCTCCCCGGAGTGGAGGC
GGCCGAGCGCGCTGGGGTGCCCGCCTTCCTGGAGACCTCCGCGCCCCGCAACCTCCCCTTCTACGAGCGG
CTCGGCTTCACCGTCACCGCCGACGTCGAGGTGCCCGAAGGACCGCGCACCTGGTGCATGACCCGCAAGC
CCGGTGCCTGAGTTCGCGTCTGGAACAATCAACCTCTGGATTACAAAATTTGTGAAAGATTGACTGGTAT
TCTTAACTATGTTGCTCCTTTTACGCTATGTGGATACGCTGCTTTAATGCCTTTGTATCATGCTATTGCT
TCCCGTATGGCTTTCATTTTCTCCTCCTTGTATAAATCCTGGTTGCTGTCTCTTTATGAGGAGTTGTGGC
CCGTTGTCAGGCAACGTGGCGTGGTGTGCACTGTGTTTGCTGACGCAACCCCCACTGGTTGGGGCATTGC
CACCACCTGTCAGCTCCTTTCCGGGACTTTCGCTTTCCCCCTCCCTATTGCCACGGCGGAACTCATCGCC
GCCTGCCTTGCCCGCTGCTGGACAGGGGCTCGGCTGTTGGGCACTGACAATTCCGTGGTGTTGTCGGGGA
AGCTGACGTCCTTTCCATGGCTGCTCGCCTGTGTTGCCACCTGGATTCTGCGCGGGACGTCCTTCTGCTA
CGTCCCTTCGGCCCTCAATCCAGCGGACCTTCCTTCCCGCGGCCTGCTGCCGGCTCTGCGGCCTCTTCCG
CGTCTTCGCCTTCGCCCTCAGACGAGTCGGATCTCCCTTTGGGCCGCCTCCCCGCCTGGAATTAATTCTG
CAGTCGAGACCTAGAAAAACATGGAGCAATCACAAGTAGCAATACAGCAGCTACCAATGCTGATTGTGCC
TGGCTAGAAGCACAAGAGGAGGAGGAGGTGGGTTTTCCAGTCACACCTCAGGTACCTTTAAGACCAATGA
CTTACAAGGCAGCTGTAGATCTTAGCCACTTTTTAAAAGAAAAGAGGGGACTGGAAGGGCTAATTCACTC
CCAACGAAGACAAGATCTGCTTTTTGCTTGTACTGGGTCTCTCTGGTTAGACCAGATCTGAGCCTGGGAG
CTCTCTGGCTAACTAGGGAACCCACTGCTTAAGCCTCAATAAAGCTTGCCTTGAGTGCTTCAAGTAGTGT
GTGCCCGTCTGTTGTGTGACTCTGGTAACTAGAGATCCCTCAGACCCTTTTAGTCAGTGTGGAAAATCTC
TAGCAGTAGTAGTTCATGTCATCTTATTATTCAGTATTTATAACTTGCAAAGAAATGAATATCAGAGAGT
GAGAGGCCTTGACATTGTTTAAACCCGCTGATCAGCCTCGACTGTGCCTTCTAGTTGCCAGCCATCTGTT
GTTTGCCCCTCCCCCGTGCCTTCCTTGACCCTGGAAGGTGCCACTCCCACTGTCCTTTCCTAATAAAATG
AGGAAATTGCATCGCATTGTCTGAGTAGGTGTCATTCTATTCTGGGGGGTGGGGTGGGGCAGGACAGCAA
GGGGGAGGATTGGGAAGACAATAGCAGGCATGCTGGGGATGCGGTGGGCTCTATGGCTTCTGAGGCGGAA
AGAACCAGCTGGGGCTCTAGGGGGTATCCCC
[124 nt withheld, positions 8782-8905]
C
[91 nt withheld, positions 8907-8997]
A
[49 nt withheld, positions 8999-9047]
CCTTTGACGTTGGAGTCCACGTTCTTT
[37 nt withheld, positions 9075-9111]
ACCCTATCTCGGTCTATTCTTTTGATTTATAAGGGATTTTGCCGATTTCGGCCTATTGGTTAAAAAATGA
GCTGATTTAACAAAAATTTAACGCGAATTAATTCTGTGGAATGTGTGTCAGTTAGGGTGTGGAAAGTCCC
CAGGCTCCCCAGCAGGCAGAAGTATGCAAAGCATGCATCTCAATTAGTCAGCAACCAGGTGTGGAAAGTC
CCCAGGCTCCCCAGCAGGCAGAAGTATGCAAAGCATGCATCTCAATTAGTCAGCAACCATAGTCCCGCCC
CTAACTCCGCCCATCCCGCCCCTAACTCCGCCCAGTTCCGCCCATTCTCCGCCCCATGGCTGACTAATTT
TTTTTATTTATGCAGAGGCCGAGGCCGCCTCTGCCTCTGAGCTATTCCAGAAGTAGTGAGGAGGCTTTTT
TGGAGGCCTAGGCTTTTGCAAAAAGCTCCCGGGAGCTTGTATATCCATTTTCGGATCTGATCAGCACGTG
ATGAAAAAGCCTGAACTCACCGCGACGTCTGTCGAGAAGTTTCTGATCGAAAAGTTCGACAGCGTCTCCG
ACCTGATGCAGCTCTCGGAGGGCGAAGAATCTCGTGCTTTCAGCTTCGATGTAGGAGGGCGTGGATATGT
CCTGCGGGTAAATAGCTGCGCCGATGGTTTCTACAAAGATCGTTATGTTTATCGGCACTTTGCATCGGCC
GCGCTCCCGATTCCGGAAGTGCTTGACATTGGGGAATTAATTCAGCGAGAGCCTGACCTATTGCATCTCC
CGCCGTGCACAGGGTGTCACGTTGCAAGACCTGCCTGAAACCGAACTGCCCGCTGTTCTGCAGCCGGTCG
CGGAGGCCATGGATGCGATCGCTGCGGCCGATCTTAGCCAGACGAGCGGGTTCGGCCCATTCGGACCGCA
AGGAATCGGTCAATACACTACATGGCGTGATTTCATATGCGCGATTGCTGATCCCCATGTGTATCACTGG
CAAACTGTGATGGACGACACCGTCAGTGCGTCCGTCGCGCAGGCTCTCGATGAGCTGATGCTTTGGGCCG
AGGACTGCCCCGAAGTCCGGCACCTCGTGCACGCGGATTTCGGCTCCAACAATGTCCTGACGGACAATGG
CCGCATAACAGCGGTCATTGACTGGAGCGAGGCGATGTTCGGGGATTCCCAATACGAGGTCGCCAACATC
TTCTTCTGGAGGCCGTGGTTGGCTTGTATGGAGCAGCAGACGCGCTACTTCGAGCGGAGGCATCCGGAGC
TTGCAGGATCGCCGCGGCTCCGGGCGTATATGCTCCGCATTGGTCTTGACCAACTCTATCAGAGCTTGGT
TGACGGCAATTTCGATGATGCAGCTTGGGCGCAGGGTCGATGCGACGCAATCGTCCGATCCGGAGCCGGG
ACTGTCGGGCGTACACAAATCGCCCGCAGAAGCGCGGCCGTCTGGACCGATGGCTGTGTAGAAGTACTCG
CCGATAGTGGAAACCGACGCCCCAGCACTCGTCCGAGGGCAAAGGAATAGCACGTGCTACGAGATTTCGA
TTCCACCGCCGCCTTCTATGAAAGGTTGGGCTTCGGAATCGTTTTCCGGGACGCCGGCTGGATGATCCTC
CAGCGCGGGGATCTCATGCTGGAGTTCTTCGCCCACCCCAACTTGTTTATTGCAGCTTATAATGGTTACA
AATAAAGCAATAGCATCACAAATTTCACAAATAAAGCATTTTTTTCACTGCATTCTAGTTGTGGTTTGTC
CAAACTCATCAATGTATCTTATCATGTCTGTATACCGTCGACCTCTAGCTAGAGCTTGGCGTAATCATGG
TCATAGCTGTTTCCTGTGTGAAATTGTTATCCGCTCACAATTCCACACAACATACGAGCCGGAAGCATAA
AGTGTAAAGCCTGGGGTGCCTAATGAGTGAGCTAACTCACATTAATTGCGTTGCGCTCACTGCCCGCTTT
CCAGTCGGGAAACCTGTCGTGCCAGCTGCATTAATGAATCGGCCAACGCGCGGGGAGAGGCGGTTTGCGT
ATTGGGCGCTCTTCCGCTTCCTCGCTCACTGACTCGCTGCGCTCGGTCGTTCGGCTGCGGCGAGCGGTAT
CAGCTCACTCAAAGGCGGTAATACGGTTATCCACAGAATCAGGGGATAACGCAGGAAAGAACATGTGAGC
AAAAGGCCAGCAAAAGGCCAGGAACCGTAAAAAGGCCGCGTTGCTGGCGTTTTTCCATAGGCTCCGCCCC
CCTGACGAGCATCACAAAAATCGACGCTCAAGTCAGAGGTGGCGAAACCCGACAGGACTATAAAGATACC
AGGCGTTTCCCCCTGGAAGCTCCCTCGTGCGCTCTCCTGTTCCGACCCTGCCGCTTACCGGATACCTGTC
CGCCTTTCTCCCTTCGGGAAGCGTGGCGCTTTCTCATAGCTCACGCTGTAGGTATCTCAGTTCGGTGTAG
GTCGTTCGCTCCAAGCTGGGCTGTGTGCACGAACCCCCCGTTCAGCCCGACCGCTGCGCCTTATCCGGTA
ACTATCGTCTTGAGTCCAACCCGGTAAGACACGACTTATCGCCACTGGCAGCAGCCACTGGTAACAGGAT
TAGCAGAGCGAGGTATGTAGGCGGTGCTACAGAGTTCTTGAAGTGGTGGCCTAACTACGGCTACACTAGA
AGAACAGTATTTGGTATCTGCGCTCTGCTGAAGCCAGTTACCTTCGGAAAAAGAGTTGGTAGCTCTTGAT
CCGGCAAACAAACCACCGCTGGTAGCGGTGGTTTTTTTGTTTGCAAGCAGCAGATTACGCGCAGAAAAAA
AGGATCTCAAGAAGATCCTTTGATCTTTTCTACGGGGTCTGACGCTCAGTGGAACGAAAACTCACGTTAA
GGGATTTTGGTCATGAGATTATCAAAAAGGATCTTCACCTAGATCCTTTTAAATTAAAAATGAAGTTTTA
AATCAATCTAAAGTATATATGAGTAAACTTGGTCTGACAGTTACCAATGCTTAATCAGTGAGGCACCTAT
CTCAGCGATCTGTCTATTTCGTTCATCCATAGTTGCCTGACTCCCCGTCGTGTAGATAACTACGATACGG
GAGGGCTTACCATCTGGCCCCAGTGCTGCAATGATACCGCGAGACCCACGCTCACCGGCTCCAGATTTAT
CAGCAATAAACCAGCCAGCCGGAAGGGCCGAGCGCAGAAGTGGTCCTGCAACTTTATCCGCCTCCATCCA
GTCTATTAATTGTTGCCGGGAAGCTAGAGTAAGTAGTTCGCCAGTTAATAGTTTGCGCAACGTTGTTGCC
ATTGCTACAGGCATCGTGGTGTCACGCTCGTCGTTTGGTATGGCTTCATTCAGCTCCGGTTCCCAACGAT
CAAGGCGAGTTACATGATCCCCCATGTTGTGCAAAAAAGCGGTTAGCTCCTTCGGTCCTCCGATCGTTGT
CAGAAGTAAGTTGGCCGCAGTGTTATCACTCATGGTTATGGCAGCACTGCATAATTCTCTTACTGTCATG
CCATCCGTAAGATGCTTTTCTGTGACTGGTGAGTACTCAACCAAGTCATTCTGAGAATAGTGTATGCGGC
GACCGAGTTGCTCTTGCCCGGCGTCAATACGGGATAATACCGCGCCACATAGCAGAACTTTAAAAGTGCT
CATCATTGGAAAACGTTCTTCGGGGCGAAAACTCTCAAGGATCTTACCGCTGTTGAGATCCAGTTCGATG
TAACCCACTCGTGCACCCAACTGATCTTCAGCATCTTTTACTTTCACCAGCGTTTCTGGGTGAGCAAAAA
CAGGAAGGCAAAATGCCGCAAAAAAGGGAATAAGGGCGACACGGAAATGTTGAATACTCATACTCTTCCT
TTTTCAATATTATTGAAGCATTTATCAGGGTTATTGTCTCATGAGCGGATACATATTTGAATGTATTTAG
AAAAATAAACAAATAGGGGTTCCGCGCACATTTCCCCGAAAAGTGCCACCTGACGTCGACGGATCGGGAG
ATCAACTTGTTTATTGCAGCTTATAATGGTTACAAATAAAGCAATAGCATCACAAATTTCACAAATAAAG
CATTTTTTTCACTGCATTCTAGTTGTGGTTTGTCCAAACTCATCAATGTATCTTATCATGTCTGGATCAA
CTGGATAACTCAAGCTAACCAAAATCATCCCAAACTTCCCACCCCATACCCTATTACCACTGCCAATTAC
CTGTGGTTTCATTTACTCTAAACCTGTGATTCCTCTGAATTATTTTCATTTTAAAGAAATTGTATTTGTT
AAATATGTACTACAAACTTAGTAGT
Features (pLannotate 1.2.2; 38 found; start..end, strand, type, name):
    377..634     +  LTR            5' LTR (truncated): truncated 5' long terminal repeat (LTR) from HIV-1
    681..806     +  misc_feature   HIV-1 Ψ: packaging signal of human immunodeficiency virus type 1
    790..1128    +  CDS            HIV-1 gag (fragment): gag protein from human immunodeficiency virus 1; gag
   1303..1536    +  misc_feature   RRE: The Rev response element (RRE) of HIV-1 allows for Rev-dependent mRNA export from the nucleus to the cytoplasm.
   1913..2013    +  CDS            Rev (fragment): human immunodeficiency virus 1 (HIV-1) Rev protein; rev; enhances nuclear export of unspliced and incompletely spliced viral mRNAs
   2063..2180    +  misc_feature   cPPT/CTS: central polypurine tract and central termination sequence of HIV-1
   2245..2619    -  CDS            BleoR: antibiotic-binding protein; Sh ble from Streptoalloteichus hindustanus; confers resistance to bleomycin, phleomycin, and Zeocin™
   2639..2686    -  promoter       EM7 promoter: synthetic bacterial promoter&nbsp
   2713..2991    +  promoter       tight TRE promoter (fragment): Tet-responsive promoter PTight, consisting of seven tet operator sequences followed by the minimal CMV promoter
   3005..3697    +  CDS            TurboRFP: TurboRFP is a basic (constitutively fluorescent) orange fluorescent protein published in 2007, derived from Entacmaea quadricolor. It has low acid sensitivity.
   3713..3806    +  ncRNA          5' miR-30a: sequence upstream of the 71-nt precursor of the human miR-30a microRNA (Zeng et al., 2002) miRNA
   3918..4030    +  ncRNA          3' miR-30a: sequence downstream of the 71-nt precursor of the human miR-30a microRNA (Zeng et al., 2002) miRNA
   4125..4143    -  promoter       T7 promoter: promoter for bacteriophage T7 RNA polymerase
   4156..5367    +  promoter       UbC promoter: human ubiquitin C promoter
   5380..5413    +  protein_bind   loxP511: Cre-mediated recombination occurs in the 8-bp core sequence (GTATACAT). loxP511 sites are compatible with each other, but incompatible with wild-type loxP sites. Cre recombinase
   5420..6127    +  CDS            rtTA3: reverse tetracycline transactivator 3 activates expression from Tet-responsive promoters in the presence of doxycycline
   6128..6161    +  protein_bind   loxP511: Cre-mediated recombination occurs in the 8-bp core sequence (GTATACAT). loxP511 sites are compatible with each other, but incompatible with wild-type loxP sites. Cre recombinase
   6184..6756    +  misc_feature   IRES: internal ribosome entry site (IRES) of the encephalomyocarditis virus (EMCV)
   6765..7361    +  CDS            PuroR: puromycin N-acetyltransferase; pac from Streptomyces alboniger; confers resistance to puromycin
   7377..7965    +  misc_feature   WPRE: woodchuck hepatitis virus posttranscriptional regulatory element
   7982..8170    +  CDS            nef (fragment): NEF_HV1Z2 - Experimental evidence at protein level: Swiss-Prot protein existence level 1. Extracellular Nef protein targets CD4(+) T-lymphocytes for apoptosis by interacting with CXCR4 surface receptors. From Human immunodeficiency virus type 1 group M subtype D (isolate Z2/CDC-Z34) (HIV-1).
   8172..8405    +  LTR            3' LTR (ΔU3): self-inactivating 3' long terminal repeat (LTR) from HIV-1
   8512..8736    +  polyA_signal   bGH poly(A) signal: bovine growth hormone polyadenylation signal
   8740..8761    +  promoter       SV40 promoter (fragment): SV40 enhancer and early promoter
   8782..9210    +  rep_origin     f1 ori (sequence partly withheld): f1 bacteriophage origin of replication; arrow indicates direction of (+) strand synthesis
   9224..9553    +  promoter       SV40 promoter: SV40 enhancer and early promoter
   9602..10631   +  CDS            HygR (fragment): aminoglycoside phosphotransferase from E. coli; aph(4)-Ia; confers resistance to hygromycin
  10641..10766   +  CDS            ble (fragment): BLE_KLEPN - Experimental evidence at protein level: Swiss-Prot protein existence level 1. Binding protein with a strong affinity to the bleomycin family of antibiotics. Binds to CL990; an antimitotic-antibiotic compound. From Klebsiella pneumoniae.
  10761..10882   +  polyA_signal   SV40 poly(A) signal: SV40 polyadenylation signal
  10953..10975   -  protein_bind   lac operator (fragment): The lac repressor binds to the lac operator to inhibit transcription in E. coli. This inhibition can be relieved by adding lactose or isopropyl-β-D-thiogalactopyranoside (IPTG). lac repressor encoded by lacI
  10979..11009   -  promoter       lac promoter: promoter for the E. coli lac operon
  11024..11045   -  protein_bind   CAP binding site: CAP binding activates transcription in the presence of cAMP. E. coli catabolite activator protein
  11058..11150   -  CDS            lacI (fragment): lac repressor; lacI; The lac repressor binds to the lac operator to inhibit transcription in E. coli. This inhibition can be relieved by adding lactose or isopropyl-β-D-thiogalactopyranoside (IPTG).
  11333..11921   -  rep_origin     ori: high-copy-number ColE1/pMB1/pBR322/pUC origin of replication
  12092..12952   -  CDS            AmpR: β-lactamase; bla; confers resistance to ampicillin, carbenicillin, and related antibiotics
  12953..13057   -  promoter       AmpR promoter: bla
  13105..13239   +  polyA_signal   SV40 poly(A) signal: SV40 polyadenylation signal
  13406..329     +  CDS            nef (fragment) (across the origin): NEF_HV1BR - Experimental evidence at protein level: Swiss-Prot protein existence level 1. Extracellular Nef protein targets CD4(+) T-lymphocytes for apoptosis by interacting with CXCR4 surface receptors (PubMed:14990729). From Human immunodeficiency virus type 1 group M subtype B (isolate BRU/LAI) (HIV-1).
