[The description below was written by a language model from this plasmid's Addgene catalogue record and pLannotate feature annotations shown in this document.]
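Description:
pTRIPZ shNS is a doxycycline-inducible, HIV-1-based lentiviral shRNA vector built on the pTRIPZ RFP+ backbone. It carries a non-silencing hairpin intended as a negative control in both human and mouse cells. The plasmid is about 13.4 kb and is propagated in E. coli through a high-copy ColE1/pUC-type origin with ampicillin selection. An f1 origin is also present, along with an EM7-driven bleomycin/Zeocin resistance gene. The viral portion contains a truncated 5' LTR, the Ψ packaging signal with a gag fragment, the RRE, cPPT/CTS, a WPRE and a self-inactivating ΔU3 3' LTR. The genome is therefore packaged in producer cells with helper functions supplied in trans and integrates without restoring LTR promoter activity.

The inducible cassette consists of a tight TRE promoter driving TurboRFP, followed by 5' and 3' miR-30a flanking sequences. The non-silencing hairpin was cloned between these flanks at the XhoI and EcoRI sites, so it is processed as a microRNA-embedded shRNA from the same transcript as the red reporter. RFP fluorescence thus reports induction. Downstream, a constitutive human UbC promoter expresses rtTA3, which is flanked by loxP511 sites, and an EMCV IRES links it to the puromycin resistance gene. This places the transactivator and the mammalian selection marker in the same provirus as the inducible cassette. Adding doxycycline allows rtTA3 to activate the TRE promoter. The annotation also finds an SV40 promoter followed by hygromycin and ble gene fragments outside the LTRs, which are backbone remnants and not listed as selectable markers. The construct serves as the matched control for gene-targeting pTRIPZ shRNA vectors in inducible knockdown experiments.
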