Addgene plasmid #127696: pTRIPZ shNS
Purpose: Doxycyclin inducible pTRIPZ lentivirus vector containing a non-silencing sequence for both human and mouse
Depositing lab: Sandra Demaria. Depositing organization: Cornell University. Publication: DNA exonuclease Trex1 regulates radiotherapy-induced tumour immunogenicity. Vanpouille-Box C, Alard A, Aryankalayil MJ, Sarfraz Y, Diamond JM, Schneider RJ, Inghirami G, Coleman CN, Formenti SC, Demaria S. Nat Commun. 2017 Jun 9;8:15618. doi: 10.1038/ncomms15618. PubMed 28598415.
Backbone
  Vector backbone: pTRIPZ RFP+
  Backbone size w/o insert (bp): 13320
  Total vector size (bp): 13412
  Modifications to backbone: insertion of non silencing shRNA hairpin sequence between XhoI and Eco RI restriction sites
  Vector type: Mammalian Expression, Lentiviral
  Selectable markers: Puromycin
Growth in bacteria
  Bacterial resistance: Ampicillin, 100 μg/mL
  Growth temperature: 37°C
  Growth strain: NEB Stable
  Copy number: Unknown
Gene/Insert
  Gene/Insert name: shNS (alt name: non silencing shRNA)
  gRNA/shRNA sequence: AATTCTCCGAACGTGTCACGT
  Species: H. sapiens (human), M. musculus (mouse)
  Cloning method: Restriction Enzyme; 5′ cloning site XhoI (not destroyed); 3′ cloning site EcoRI (not destroyed)
  Sequencing primers: 5′ cagaaggctcgagaaggtatattgctgttgctgttgacagtgagcg; 3′ ctaaagtagccccttgaattccgaggcagtaggca
Terms and licenses: Academic/Nonprofit Terms; Industry Terms: Not Available to Industry
How to cite: pTRIPZ shNS was a gift from Sandra Demaria (Addgene plasmid # 127696 ; http://n2t.net/addgene:127696 ; RRID:Addgene_127696)
