>Addgene plasmid #127696 | pTRIPZ shNS | depositor partial sequence | sequence record 245575 | shNS RNA hairpin sequence
TGCTGTTGACAGTGAGCGAAATTCTCCGAACGTGTCACGTTAGTGAAGCCACAGATGTAACGTGACACGT
TCGGAGAATTATGCCTACTGCCTCGGA
